>Addgene plasmid #171287 | pFTK015 | addgene full sequence | sequence record 349560 | Addgene NGS Result
GTGGCTCTTCAGTGGACGAAAGGGCCTCGTGATACGCCTATTTTTATAGGTTAATGTCATGATAATAATG
GTTTCTTAGACGTCAGGTGGCACTTTTCGGGGAAATGTGCGCGGAACCCCTATTTGTTTATTTTTCTAAA
TACATTCAAATATGTATCCGCTCATGAGACAATAACCCTGATAAATGCTTCAATAATATTGAAAAAGGAA
GAGTATGCGCTCACGCAACTGGTCCAGAACCTTGACCGAACGCAGCGGTGGTAACGGCGCAGTGGCGGTT
TTCATGGCTTGTTATGACTGTTTTTTTTTGGGGTACAGTCTATGCCTCGGGCATCCAAGCAGCAAGCGCG
TTACGCCGTGGGTCGATGTTTGATGTTATGGAGCAGCAACGATGTTACGCAGCAGGGCAGTCGCCCTAAA
ACAAAGTTAAACATCATGAGGGAAGCGGTGATCGCCGAAGTATCGACTCAACTATCAGAGGTAGTTGGCG
TCATCGAGCGCCATCTCGAACCGACGTTGCTGGCCGTACATTTGTACGGCTCCGCAGTGGATGGCGGCCT
GAAGCCACACAGCGATATTGATTTGCTGGTTACGGTGACCGTAAGGCTTGATGAAACAACGCGGCGAGCT
TTGATCAACGACCTTTTGGAAACTTCGGCTTCCCCTGGAGAGAGCGAGATTCTCCGCGCTGTAGAAGTCA
CCATTGTTGTGCACGACGACATCATTCCGTGGCGTTATCCAGCTAAGCGCGAACTGCAATTTGGAGAATG
GCAGCGCAATGACATTCTTGCAGGTATCTTCGAGCCAGCCACGATCGACATTGATCTGGCTATCTTGCTG
ACAAAAGCAAGAGAACATAGCGTTGCCTTGGTAGGTCCAGCGGCGGAGGAACTCTTTGATCCGGTTCCTG
AACAGGATCTATTTGAGGCGCTAAATGAAACCTTAACGCTATGGAACTCGCCGCCCGACTGGGCTGGCGA
TGAGCGAAATGTAGTGCTTACGTTGTCCCGCATTTGGTACAGCGCAGTAACCGGCAAAATCGCGCCGAAG
GATGTCGCTGCCGACTGGGCAATGGAGCGCCTGCCGGCCCAGTATCAGCCCGTCATACTTGAAGCTAGAC
AGGCTTATCTTGGACAAGAAGAAGATCGCTTGGCCTCGCGCGCAGATCAGTTGGAAGAATTTGTCCATTA
CGTAAAAGGCGAGATCACCAAGGTAGTCGGCAAATAACTGTCAGACCAAGTTTACTCATATATACTTTAG
ATTGATTTAAAACTTCATTTTTAATTTAAAAGGATCTAGGTGAAGATCCTTTTTGATAATCTCATGACCA
AAATCCCTTAACGTGAGTTTTCGTTCCACTGAGCGTCAGACCCCGTAGAAAAGATCAAAGGATCTTCTTG
AGATCCTTTTTTTCTGCGCGTAATCTGCTGCTTGCAAACAAAAAAACCACCGCTACCAGCGGTGGTTTGT
TTGCCGGATCAAGAGCTACCAACTCTTTTTCCGAAGGTAACTGGCTTCAGCAGAGCGCAGATACCAAATA
CTGTTCTTCTAGTGTAGCCGTAGTTAGGCCACCACTTCAAGAACTCTGTAGCACCGCCTACATACCTCGC
TCTGCTAATCCTGTTACCAGTGGCTGCTGCCAGTGGCGATAAGTCGTGTCTTACCGGGTTGGACTCAAGA
CGATAGTTACCGGATAAGGCGCAGCGGTCGGGCTGAACGGGGGGTTCGTGCACACAGCCCAGCTTGGAGC
GAACGACCTACACCGAACTGAGATACCTACAGCGTGAGCTATGAGAAAGCGCCACGCTTCCCGAAGGGAG
AAAGGCGGACAGGTATCCGGTAAGCGGCAGGGTCGGAACAGGAGAGCGCACGAGGGAGCTTCCAGGGGGA
AACGCCTGGTATCTTTATAGTCCTGTCGGGTTTCGCCACCTCTGACTTGAGCGTCGATTTTTGTGATGCT
CGTCAGGGGGGCGGAGCCTATGGAAAAACGCCAGCAACGCGGCCTTTTTACGGTTCCTGGCCTTTTGCTG
GCCTTTTGCTCACATGTTCTTTCCTGCGTTATCCCCTGATTCTGTGGATAACCGTATTACCGCCTTTGAG
TGAGCTGATACCGCTCGCCGCAGCCGAACGACCGAGCGCAGCGAGTCAGTGAGCGAGGAAGCGGAAGAGC
GCCCAATACGCAAACCGCCTCTCCCCGCGCGTTGGCCGATTCATTAATCACTCTGTGGTCTCAGGAGAAC
AATATACCAGAAAATGCGAAGGTAAGTGCTTCTATATTGATCCTTAGTGCTTTCAAACTGTGATGTAGAA
GTTGCTCGGTAGCTGATTAAATATTCTAGACCCAAGCCGCTGCTGGAATTGACATTATTATGGCCGATAG
GGTTGGGCTTATTGCTATGTCCCTGAAAGGATATCAAAAGCAGGCAAAAAGCCAGGCATAATCCCCGCGT
GGACGGTACCCTAAGGATAGGCCCTAATCTTATCTACATGTGACTGCATCGATGTGTTTGGTCAAAATGA
GGCATGTGGCTCACCCCACAGGCGGAGAAACGTGTGGCTAGTGCATGACAGTCCCCTCCATAGATTCAAT
TTAATTTTTCGCGGCAATTGTCGTGCAGTTTGTATCTACATTTCATTCCATATATCAAGAGTTAGTAGTT
GGACATCCTGATTATTTTGTCTAATTACTGAAAACTCGAAGTACTAACCTACTAATAAGCCAGTTTCAAC
CACTAAGTGCTCATTTATACAATATTTGCAGAACCCCGCGCTACCCCTCCATCGCCAACAATGTGAGACC
ACGAA
Features (pLannotate 1.2.2; 6 found; start..end, strand, type, name):
    110..214     +  promoter       AmpR promoter: bla
    205..285     -  CDS            int (fragment): INT2_ECOLX - Protein inferred from homology: Swiss-Prot protein existence level 3. Putative integrase believed to be involved in the insertion of antibiotic resistance genes into plasmids and transposons. From Escherichia coli.
    373..429     +  CDS            GmR (fragment): gentamycin acetyltransferase; aacC1; confers resistance to gentamycin
    436..1224    +  CDS            aadA: S3AD_ECOLX - Experimental evidence at protein level: Swiss-Prot protein existence level 1. Mediates bacterial resistance to the antibiotics streptomycin and spectinomycin. From Escherichia coli.
   1398..1986    +  rep_origin     ori: high-copy-number ColE1/pMB1/pBR322/pUC origin of replication
   2169..2218    +  CDS            lacI (fragment): lac repressor; lacI; The lac repressor binds to the lac operator to inhibit transcription in E. coli. This inhibition can be relieved by adding lactose or isopropyl-β-D-thiogalactopyranoside (IPTG).
