[The description below was written by a language model from this plasmid's Addgene catalogue record and pLannotate feature annotations shown in this document.]
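Description:
pFTK015 is a level 0 (LVL0) part plasmid from the Fungal Modular Cloning ToolKit, a collection of standardized DNA parts for building expression constructs in filamentous fungi. It is built on the pICH41295 backbone, a Modular Cloning (MoClo) entry vector of the type used to store single genetic parts so that they can later be released and joined in a defined order by Golden Gate-style assembly into higher-level transcription units. The sequenced plasmid is small, about 2.8 kb. It is maintained in E. coli through a high-copy ColE1/pUC-type origin of replication and selected with spectinomycin through the aadA aminoglycoside adenylyltransferase gene, which appears to be driven by an annotated bla (AmpR) promoter upstream. The short integrase, gentamicin acetyltransferase and lacI fragments flagged in the feature table are most likely non-functional remnants of the resistance cassette's origin and of the backbone's cloning region, not working genes.

The stored part is the PpyrG promoter, recorded with the locus identifier AO090011000868. The catalogue lists the species only broadly as Penicillium, Aspergillus or other fungal sources. pyrG encodes orotidine-5'-phosphate decarboxylase in fungi, so this promoter part would be placed upstream of a coding sequence to drive its expression in a fungal host. The automated annotation does not label the promoter itself, which presumably lies in the unannotated region of the sequence, and the record does not state the cloning sites or flanking assembly overhangs. On its own the plasmid is not an expression construct. It serves as a promoter donor for assembling multi-part fungal expression or marker cassettes within the toolkit.
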