Addgene plasmid #171287: pFTK015
Purpose: Part Plasmid Entry Vector (LVL0) from the Fungal Modular Cloning ToolKit.
Depositing lab: Arnold Driessen. Depositing organization: University of Groningen. Publication: Modular Synthetic Biology Toolkit for Filamentous Fungi. Mozsik L, Pohl C, Meyer V, Bovenberg RAL, Nygard Y, Driessen AJM. ACS Synth Biol. 2021 Nov 2. doi: 10.1021/acssynbio.1c00260. PubMed 34726388.
Backbone
  Vector backbone: pICH41295
  Vector type: Bacterial Expression, Yeast Expression, Synthetic Biology
Growth in bacteria
  Bacterial resistance: Spectinomycin, 50 μg/mL
  Growth temperature: 37°C
  Growth strain: DH5alpha
  Copy number: High Copy
Gene/Insert
  Gene/Insert name: PpyrG AO090011000868 promoter
  Species: Penicillium, Aspergillus, or other fungal sources
  Mutation: n/a
  Cloning method: Restriction Enzyme; 5′ cloning site Unknown (unknown if destroyed)
Terms and licenses: Academic/Nonprofit Terms; Industry Terms: Not Available to Industry
How to cite: pFTK015 was a gift from Arnold Driessen (Addgene plasmid # 171287 ; http://n2t.net/addgene:171287 ; RRID:Addgene_171287)
